Addgene plasmid #212775: pCaUra3-CUbo-AID*-GFP
Purpose: (Empty Backbone) C-terminal PCR-based tagging with CUbo-AID*-yeGFP in budding yeast with CaUra3 selection
Depositing lab: Helle Ulrich. Depositing organization: Institut fuer Molekulare Biologie (IMB Mainz). Publication: Ubiquiton-An inducible, linkage-specific polyubiquitylation tool. Renz C, Asimaki E, Meister C, Albanese V, Petriukov K, Krapoth NC, Wegmann S, Wollscheid HP, Wong RP, Fulzele A, Chen JX, Leon S, Ulrich HD. Mol Cell. 2024 Jan 18;84(2):386-400.e11. doi: 10.1016/j.molcel.2023.11.016. Epub 2023 Dec 15. PubMed 38103558.
Backbone
  Vector backbone: pYM
  Vector type: PCR-based tagging
  Selectable markers: URA3
Growth in bacteria
  Bacterial resistance: Ampicillin, 100 μg/mL
  Growth temperature: 37°C
  Growth strain: Top10
  Copy number: High Copy
Gene/Insert
  Gene/Insert name: None
Terms and licenses: Academic/Nonprofit Terms; Industry Terms: Not Available to Industry
Depositor comments: pHU5174
How to cite: pCaUra3-CUbo-AID*-GFP was a gift from Helle Ulrich (Addgene plasmid # 212775 ; http://n2t.net/addgene:212775 ; RRID:Addgene_212775)
