[The description below was written by a language model from this plasmid's Addgene catalogue record and pLannotate feature annotations shown in this document.]
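Description:
pCaUra3-CUbo-AID*-GFP is a pYM-series template plasmid for PCR-based C-terminal tagging of genes in budding yeast. It is catalogued as an empty backbone: it carries no gene of interest and no yeast replication origin is annotated. Instead, the tag-plus-marker module is amplified with primers bearing homology to the target locus and integrated into the chromosome by homologous recombination. In E. coli the 5.5 kb plasmid is maintained at high copy through a ColE1/pUC-type origin with ampicillin selection (AmpR under its own bla promoter). Flanking SP6 and T7 promoters and small lacI, rop and bom fragments appear to be remnants of the cloning backbone.

The tagging cassette has no promoter of its own, since the tag is expressed as an in-frame fusion from the tagged gene's native promoter. The annotation shows an FKBP12 fragment followed by a fragment of S. cerevisiae ubiquitin, which together presumably correspond to the "CUbo" element named in the record. These are followed by a mini-AID degron derived from Arabidopsis IAA17 (AID*), which allows auxin-triggered degradation in cells expressing TIR1. Next comes a GFP coding sequence, which the automated annotation matched to EGFP but the depositor describes as yeGFP. The ADH1 terminator closes the fusion. Downstream, a URA3 marker flanked by the Ashbya gossypii TEF promoter and terminator selects for integrants in ura3 strains. The name and purpose identify it as the Candida albicans URA3 (CaUra3), although the annotation tool assigned it to the S. cerevisiae homologue.

The plasmid belongs to the Ubiquiton toolkit for inducible, linkage-specific polyubiquitylation, in which the tagged protein serves as the substrate. The record does not describe the induction mechanism in detail.
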