Features (pLannotate 1.2.2; 16 found; start..end, strand, type, name):
     83..405     +  CDS            FKBP (fragment): human FK506-binding protein FKBP12
    415..538     +  CDS            ubiquitin (fragment): Saccharomyces cerevisiae ubiquitin
    577..714     +  CDS            mini-AID (fragment): minimal degron from the auxin-responsive IAA17 protein of Arabidopsis thaliana (Kubota et al., 2013) acts as an auxin-inducible degron (AID) in the presence of TIR1
    724..1440    +  CDS            EGFP: the original enhanced GFP (Yang et al., 1996) mammalian codon-optimized
   1464..1651    +  terminator     ADH1 terminator: S. cerevisiae ADH1; transcription terminator for the S. cerevisiae alcohol dehydrogenase 1 (ADH1) gene
   1726..2069    +  promoter       TEF promoter: Ashbya gossypii TEF promoter
   2088..2876    +  CDS            URA3: PYRF_YEAST - Experimental evidence at protein level: Swiss-Prot protein existence level 1. From Saccharomyces cerevisiae (strain ATCC 204508 / S288c) (Baker's yeast).
   2888..3085    +  terminator     TEF terminator: Ashbya gossypii TEF terminator
   3193..3211    -  promoter       T7 promoter: promoter for bacteriophage T7 RNA polymerase
   3233..3286    -  CDS            lacI (fragment): lac repressor; lacI; The lac repressor binds to the lac operator to inhibit transcription in E. coli. This inhibition can be relieved by adding lactose or isopropyl-β-D-thiogalactopyranoside (IPTG).
   3469..4057    -  rep_origin     ori: high-copy-number ColE1/pMB1/pBR322/pUC origin of replication
   4228..5088    -  CDS            AmpR: β-lactamase; bla; confers resistance to ampicillin, carbenicillin, and related antibiotics
   5089..5193    -  promoter       AmpR promoter: bla
   5288..5323    +  CDS            rop (fragment): Rop protein, which maintains plasmids at low copy number; rop
   5425..5476    +  misc_feature   bom (fragment): basis of mobility region from pBR322
   5539..2       +  promoter       SP6 promoter (across the origin): promoter for bacteriophage SP6 RNA polymerase
>Addgene plasmid #212775 | pCaUra3-CUbo-AID*-GFP | addgene full sequence | sequence record 420589 | Addgene NGS Result
GAACGCGGCCGCCAGCTGAAGCTTCGTACGCTGCAGGTCGACGGGAGCGGAGCAGGTGCTGGTGCTGGTG
CTGGAGCAATTCTGGGAGTGCAGGTGGAAACCATCTCCCCAGGAGACGGGCGCACCTTCCCCAAGCGCGG
CCAGACCTGCGTGGTGCACTACACCGGGATGCTTGAAGATGGAAAGAAATTTGATTCCTCCCGGGACAGA
AACAAGCCCTTTAAGTTTATGCTAGGCAAGCAGGAGGTGATCCGAGGCTGGGAAGAAGGGGTTGCCCAGA
TGAGTGTGGGTCAGAGAGCCAAACTGACTATATCTCCAGATTATGCCTATGGTGCCACTGGGCACCCAGG
CATCATCCCACCACATGCCACTCTCGTCTTCGATGTGGAGCTTCTAAAACTGGAAGGGTCGACCGGTATC
CCTCCAGATCAACAAAGATTGATCTTTGCCGGTAAGCAGCTAGAAGACGGTAGAACGCTGTCTGATTACA
ACATTCAGAAGGAGTCCACCTTACATCTTGTGCTAAGGCTAAGAGGTGTTGGTGCAGGCGCCGGGGCTGG
TGCTGGGGCAGGTACCCCTAAAGATCCAGCCAAACCTCCGGCCAAGGCACAAGTTGTGGGATGGCCACCG
GTGAGATCATACCGGAAGAACGTGATGGTTTCCTGCCAAAAATCAAGCGGTGGCCCGGAGGCGGCGGCGT
TCGTGAAGGTATCACCCGGGAAAGTGAGCAAGGGCGAGGAGCTGTTCACCGGGGTGGTGCCCATCCTGGT
CGAGCTGGACGGCGACGTAAACGGCCACAAGTTCAGCGTGTCCGGCGAGGGCGAGGGCGATGCCACCTAC
GGCAAGCTGACCCTGAAGTTCATCTGCACCACCGGCAAGCTGCCCGTGCCCTGGCCCACCCTCGTGACCA
CCCTGACCTACGGCGTGCAGTGCTTCAGCCGCTACCCCGACCACATGAAGCAGCACGACTTCTTCAAGTC
CGCCATGCCCGAAGGCTACGTCCAGGAGCGCACCATCTTCTTCAAGGACGACGGCAACTACAAGACCCGC
GCCGAGGTGAAGTTCGAGGGCGACACCCTGGTGAACCGCATCGAGCTGAAGGGCATCGACTTCAAGGAGG
ACGGCAACATCCTGGGGCACAAGCTGGAGTACAACTACAACAGCCACAACGTCTATATCATGGCCGACAA
GCAGAAGAACGGCATCAAGGTGAACTTCAAGATCCGCCACAACATCGAGGACGGCAGCGTGCAGCTCGCC
GACCACTACCAGCAGAACACCCCCATCGGCGACGGCCCCGTGCTGCTGCCCGACAACCACTACCTGAGCA
CCCAGTCCGCCCTGAGCAAAGACCCCAACGAGAAGCGCGATCACATGGTCCTGCTGGAGTTCGTGACCGC
CGCCGGGATCACTCTCGGCATGGACGAGCTGTACAAGTAAAAAGGCGCGCCACTTCTAAATAAGCGAATT
TCTTATGATTTATGATTTTTATTATTAAATAAGTTATAAAAAAAATAAGTGTATACAAATTTTAAAGTGA
CTCTTAGGTTTTAAAACGAAAATTCTTATTCTTGAGTAACTCTTTCCTGTAGGTCAGGTTGCTTTCTCAG
GTATAGTATGAGGTCGCTCTTATTGACCACACCTCTACCGGCAGATCCGCTAGGGATAACAGGGTAATAT
AGATCTGTTTAGCTTGCCTCGTCCCCGCCGGGTCACCCGGCCAGCGACATGGAGGCCCAGAATACCCTCC
TTGACAGTCTTGACGTGCGCAGCTCAGGGGCATGATGTGACTGTCGCCCGTACATTTAGCCCATACATCC
CCATGTATAATCATTTGCATCCATACATTTTGATGGCCGCACGGCGCGAAGCAAAAATTACGGCTCCTCG
CTGCGGACCTGCGAGCAGGGAAACGCTCCCCTCACAGACGCGTTGAATTGTCCCCACGCCGCGCCCCTGT
AGAGAAATATAAAAGGTTAGGATTTGCCACTGAGGTTCTTCTTTCATATACTTCCTTTTAAAATCTTGCT
AGGATACAGTTCTCACATCACATCCGAACATAAACAACCATGACAGTCAACACTAAGACCTATAGTGAGA
GAGCAGAAACTCATGCCTCACCAGTAGCACAACGATTATTTCGATTAATGGAACTGAAGAAAACCAATTT
ATGTGCATCAATTGATGTTGATACCACTAAGGAATTCCTTGAATTAATTGATAAATTGGGTCCTTATGTA
TGCTTAATCAAGACTCATATTGATATAATCAATGATTTTTCCTATGAATCCACTATTGAACCATTATTAG
AACTTTCACGTAAACATCAATTTATGATTTTTGAAGATAGAAAATTTGCTGATATTGGTAATACCGTGAA
GAAACAATATATTGGTGGAGTTTATAAAATTAGTAGTTGGGCAGATATTACTAATGCTCATGGTGTCACT
GGGAATGGAGTAGTTGAAGGATTAAAACAGGGAGCTAAAGAAACCACCACCAACCAAGAGCCAAGAGGGT
TATTGATGTTAGCTGAATTATCATCAGTGGGATCATTAGCATATGGAGAATATTCTCAAAAAACTGTTGA
AATTGCTAAATCCGATAAGGAATTTGTTATTGGATTTATTGCCCAACGTGATATGGGTGGACAAGAAGAA
GGATTTGATTGGCTTATTATGACACCTGGAGTTGGATTAGATGATAAAGGTGATGGATTAGGACAACAAT
ATAGAACTGTTGATGAAGTTGTTAGCACTGGAACTGATATTATCATTGTTGGTAGAGGATTGTTTGGTAA
AGGAAGAGATCCAGATATTGAAGGTAAAAGGTATAGAGATGCTGGTTGGAATGCTTATTTGAAAAAGACT
GGCCAATTATAATCAGTACTGACAATAAAAAGATTCTTGTTTTCAAGAACTTGTCATTTGTATAGTTTTT
TTATATTGTAGTTGTTCTATTTTAATCAAATGTTAGCGTGATTTATATTTTTTTTCGCCTCGACATCATC
TGCCCAGATGCGAAGTTAAGTGCGCAGAAAGTAATATCATGCGTCAATCGTATGTGAATGCTGGTCGCTA
TACTGCTGTCGATTCGATACTAACGCCGCCATCCAGTGTCGAAAACGAGCTCGAATTCATCGATGATATC
AGATCCACTAGTGGCCTATGCGGCCGCGGATCTGCCGGTCTCCCTATAGTGAGTCGTATTAATTTCGATA
AGCCAGGTTAACCTGCATTAATGAATCGGCCAACGCGCGGGGAGAGGCGGTTTGCGTATTGGGCGCTCTT
CCGCTTCCTCGCTCACTGACTCGCTGCGCTCGGTCGTTCGGCTGCGGCGAGCGGTATCAGCTCACTCAAA
GGCGGTAATACGGTTATCCACAGAATCAGGGGATAACGCAGGAAAGAACATGTGAGCAAAAGGCCAGCAA
AAGGCCAGGAACCGTAAAAAGGCCGCGTTGCTGGCGTTTTTCCATAGGCTCCGCCCCCCTGACGAGCATC
ACAAAAATCGACGCTCAAGTCAGAGGTGGCGAAACCCGACAGGACTATAAAGATACCAGGCGTTTCCCCC
TGGAAGCTCCCTCGTGCGCTCTCCTGTTCCGACCCTGCCGCTTACCGGATACCTGTCCGCCTTTCTCCCT
TCGGGAAGCGTGGCGCTTTCTCATAGCTCACGCTGTAGGTATCTCAGTTCGGTGTAGGTCGTTCGCTCCA
AGCTGGGCTGTGTGCACGAACCCCCCGTTCAGCCCGACCGCTGCGCCTTATCCGGTAACTATCGTCTTGA
GTCCAACCCGGTAAGACACGACTTATCGCCACTGGCAGCAGCCACTGGTAACAGGATTAGCAGAGCGAGG
TATGTAGGCGGTGCTACAGAGTTCTTGAAGTGGTGGCCTAACTACGGCTACACTAGAAGAACAGTATTTG
GTATCTGCGCTCTGCTGAAGCCAGTTACCTTCGGAAAAAGAGTTGGTAGCTCTTGATCCGGCAAACAAAC
CACCGCTGGTAGCGGTGGTTTTTTTGTTTGCAAGCAGCAGATTACGCGCAGAAAAAAAGGATCTCAAGAA
GATCCTTTGATCTTTTCTACGGGGTCTGACGCTCAGTGGAACGAAAACTCACGTTAAGGGATTTTGGTCA
TGAGATTATCAAAAAGGATCTTCACCTAGATCCTTTTAAATTAAAAATGAAGTTTTAAATCAATCTAAAG
TATATATGAGTAAACTTGGTCTGACAGTTACCAATGCTTAATCAGTGAGGCACCTATCTCAGCGATCTGT
CTATTTCGTTCATCCATAGTTGCCTGACTCCCCGTCGTGTAGATAACTACGATACGGGAGGGCTTACCAT
CTGGCCCCAGTGCTGCAATGATACCGCGAGACCCACGCTCACCGGCTCCAGATTTATCAGCAATAAACCA
GCCAGCCGGAAGGGCCGAGCGCAGAAGTGGTCCTGCAACTTTATCCGCCTCCATCCAGTCTATTAATTGT
TGCCGGGAAGCTAGAGTAAGTAGTTCGCCAGTTAATAGTTTGCGCAACGTTGTTGCCATTGCTACAGGCA
TCGTGGTGTCACGCTCGTCGTTTGGTATGGCTTCATTCAGCTCCGGTTCCCAACGATCAAGGCGAGTTAC
ATGATCCCCCATGTTGTGCAAAAAAGCGGTTAGCTCCTTCGGTCCTCCGATCGTTGTCAGAAGTAAGTTG
GCCGCAGTGTTATCACTCATGGTTATGGCAGCACTGCATAATTCTCTTACTGTCATGCCATCCGTAAGAT
GCTTTTCTGTGACTGGTGAGTACTCAACCAAGTCATTCTGAGAATAGTGTATGCGGCGACCGAGTTGCTC
TTGCCCGGCGTCAATACGGGATAATACCGCGCCACATAGCAGAACTTTAAAAGTGCTCATCATTGGAAAA
CGTTCTTCGGGGCGAAAACTCTCAAGGATCTTACCGCTGTTGAGATCCAGTTCGATGTAACCCACTCGTG
CACCCAACTGATCTTCAGCATCTTTTACTTTCACCAGCGTTTCTGGGTGAGCAAAAACAGGAAGGCAAAA
TGCCGCAAAAAAGGGAATAAGGGCGACACGGAAATGTTGAATACTCATACTCTTCCTTTTTCAATATTAT
TGAAGCATTTATCAGGGTTATTGTCTCATGAGCGGATACATATTTGAATGTATTTAGAAAAATAAACAAA
TAGGGGTTCCGCGCACATTTCCCCGAAAAGTGCCACCTGACGTCTAAGAAACCATTATTATCATGACATT
AACCTATAAAAATAGGCGTATCACGAGGCCCTTTCGTCTCGCGCGTTTCGGTGATGACGGTGAAAACCTC
TGACACATGCAGCTCCCGGAGACGGTCACAGCTTGTCTGTAAGCGGATGCCGGGAGCAGACAAGCCCGTC
AGGGCGCGTCAGCGGGTGTTGGCGGGTGTCGGGGCTGGCTTAACTATGCGGCATCAGAGCAGATTGTACT
GAGAGTGCACCATATGGACATATTGTCGTTAGAACGCGGCTACAATTAATACATAACCTTATGTATCATA
CACATACGATTTAGGTGACACTATA
